Addgene plasmid #197666: pBBR1_DVK_AE(J23103-BCD2-E0040m-B0015)
Purpose: Expresses GFP under the control of J23103 and BCD2
Depositing lab: Eric Young. Depositing organization: Worcester Polytechnic Institute. Publication: Systematic Part Transfer by Extending a Modular Toolkit to Diverse Bacteria. Keating KW, Young EM. ACS Synth Biol. 2023 Jun 9. doi: 10.1021/acssynbio.3c00104. PubMed 37294017.
Backbone
  Vector backbone: pBBR1
  Modifications to backbone: CIDAR MoClo cloning site, kanamycin resistance
  Vector type: Bacterial Expression, Synthetic Biology
Growth in bacteria
  Bacterial resistance: Kanamycin, 50 μg/mL
  Growth temperature: 37°C
  Growth strain: DH5alpha
  Copy number: Low Copy
Gene/Insert
  Gene/Insert name: GFP
  Species: Synthetic
  Insert size (bp): 720
Terms and licenses: Academic/Nonprofit Terms; Industry Terms: Not Available to Industry
How to cite: pBBR1_DVK_AE(J23103-BCD2-E0040m-B0015) was a gift from Eric Young (Addgene plasmid # 197666 ; http://n2t.net/addgene:197666 ; RRID:Addgene_197666)
