[The description below was written by a language model from this plasmid's Addgene catalogue record and pLannotate feature annotations shown in this document.]
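Description:
pBBR1_DVK_AE(J23103-BCD2-E0040m-B0015) is a low-copy, broad-host-range bacterial expression plasmid of about 3.7 kb. It was built on a pBBR1 backbone modified to carry a CIDAR MoClo cloning site and a kanamycin resistance marker. Replication depends on the pBBR1 oriV together with the plasmid-encoded pBBR1 Rep protein, a pairing that allows maintenance in many Gram-negative bacteria as well as in E. coli cloning strains. An aph(3')-Ia KanR gene provides selection. An incP origin of transfer is also annotated, which would allow the plasmid to be mobilised by conjugation when transfer functions are supplied in trans.

The payload is a single modular transcription unit whose parts are given in the construct name. The constitutive Anderson-series promoter J23103 drives a GFP coding sequence (E0040m, listed as a 720 bp synthetic insert). Translation is initiated through the bicistronic design element BCD2, a two-cistron leader intended to make initiation less dependent on the downstream coding sequence. The unit ends in the B0015 double terminator, which corresponds to the annotated rrnB T1 and T7Te terminators.

Two automated annotations differ from the catalogue record. The software labels the promoter as a fragment of J23119, probably because members of the Anderson family share much of their sequence. It also calls the reporter ORF "hfriFP", whereas the catalogue identifies the insert as GFP. BCD2 is not annotated, though a gap between the promoter and the ORF could accommodate it.

According to the record, the plasmid expresses GFP under J23103 and BCD2. It belongs to a modular toolkit extended to diverse bacteria, which suggests use as a fluorescent readout of how these parts perform in different hosts.
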