Features (pLannotate 1.2.2; 8 found; start..end, strand, type, name):
     10..27      +  promoter       J23119(SpeI) promoter (fragment): bacterial promoter (Registry of Standard Biological Parts BBa J23119) modified to end with an SpeI site
    132..845     +  CDS            hfriFP: hfriFP is a fluorescent protein published in 2013, derived from Herbaspirillum frisingense.
    864..935     +  terminator     rrnB T1 terminator: transcription terminator T1 from the E. coli rrnB gene
    951..978     +  terminator     T7Te terminator: phage T7 early transcription terminator
   1126..1897    +  rep_origin     pBBR1 oriV: replication origin of the broad-host-range plasmid pBBR1 from Bordetella bronchiseptica; requires the pBBR1 Rep protein for replication
   1898..2560    +  CDS            pBBR1 Rep: replication protein for the broad-host-range plasmid pBBR1 from Bordetella bronchiseptica
   2571..2679    -  oriT           oriT: incP origin of transfer
   2780..3595    +  CDS            KanR: aminoglycoside phosphotransferase; aph(3')-Ia; confers resistance to kanamycin in bacteria or G418 (Geneticin®) in eukaryotes
>Addgene plasmid #197666 | pBBR1_DVK_AE(J23103-BCD2-E0040m-B0015) | addgene full sequence | sequence record 388743 | Addgene NGS Result
GGAGCTGATAGCTAGCTCAGTCCTAGGGATTATGCTAGCTACTGGGCCCAAGTTCACTTAAAAAGGAGAT
CAACAATGAAAGCAATTTTCGTACTGAAACATCTTAATCATGCTAAGGAGGTTTTCTAATGATGCGTAAA
GGAGAAGAACTTTTCACTGGAGTTGTCCCAATTCTTGTTGAATTAGATGGTGATGTTAATGGGCACAAAT
TTTCTGTCAGTGGAGAGGGTGAAGGTGATGCAACATACGGAAAACTTACCCTTAAATTTATTTGCACTAC
TGGAAAACTACCTGTTCCATGGCCAACACTTGTCACTACTTTCGGTTATGGTGTTCAATGCTTTGCGAGA
TACCCAGATCATATGAAACAGCATGACTTTTTCAAGAGTGCCATGCCCGAAGGTTATGTACAGGAAAGAA
CTATATTTTTCAAAGATGACGGGAACTACAAGACACGTGCTGAAGTCAAGTTTGAAGGTGATACCCTTGT
TAATAGAATCGAGTTAAAAGGTATTGATTTTAAAGAAGATGGAAACATTCTTGGACACAAATTGGAATAC
AACTATAACTCACACAATGTATACATCATGGCAGACAAACAAAAGAATGGAATCAAAGTTAACTTCAAAA
TTAGACACAACATTGAAGATGGAAGCGTTCAACTAGCAGACCATTATCAACAAAATACTCCAATTGGCGA
TGGCCCTGTCCTTTTACCAGACAACCATTACCTGTCCACACAATCTGCCCTTTCGAAAGATCCCAACGAA
AAGAGAGATCACATGGTCCTTCTTGAGTTTGTAACAGCTGCTGGGATTACACATGGCATGGATGAACTAT
ACAAATAATAAAGGTCCAGGCATCAAATAAAACGAAAGGCTCAGTCGAAAGACTGGGCCTTTCGTTTTAT
CTGTTGTTTGTCGGTGAACGCTCTCTACTAGAGTCACACTGGCTCACCTTCGGGTGGGCCTTTCTGCGTT
TATAGCTTATGTCTTCAGCAGTAGGACAAATCCGCCGCCCTAGACAGCTGGGCGCGCCCCCCCTACGGGC
TTGCTCTCCGGGCTTCGCCCTGCGCGGTCGCTGCGCTCCCTTGCCAGCCCGTGGATATGTGGACGATGGC
CGCGAGCGGCCACCGGCTGGCTCGCTTCGCTCGGCCCGTGGACAACCCTGCTGGACAAGCTGATGGACAG
GCTGCGCCTGCCCACGAGCTTGACCACAGGGATTGCCCACCGGCTACCCAGCCTTCGACCACATACCCAC
CGGCTCCAACTGCGCGGCCTGCGGCCTTGCCCCATCAATTTTTTTAATTTTCTCTGGGGAAAAGCCTCCG
GCCTGCGGCCTGCGCGCTTCGCTTGCCGGTTGGACACCAAGTGGAAGGCGGGTCAAGGCTCGCGCAGCGA
CCGCGCAGCGGCTTGGCCTTGACGCGCCTGGAACGACCCAAGCCTATGCGAGTGGGGGCAGTCGAAGGGC
GAAGCCCGCCCGCCTGCCCCCCGAGCCTCACGGCGGCGAGTGCGGGGGTTCCAAGGGGGCAGCGCCACCT
TGGGCAAGGCCGAAGGCCGCGCAGTCGATCAACAAGCCCCGGAGGGGCCACTTTTTGCCGGAGGGGGAGC
CGCGCCGAAGGCGTGGGGGAACCCCGCAGGGGTGCCCTTCTTTGGGCACCAAAGAACTAGATATAGGGCG
AAATGCGAAAGACTTAAAAATCAACAACTTAAAAAAGGGGGGTACGCAACAGCTCATTGCGGCACCCCCC
GCAATAGCTCATTGCGTAGGTTAAAGAAAATCTGTAATTGACTGCCACTTTTACGCAACGCATAATTGTT
GTCGCGCTGCCGAAAAGTTGCAGCTGATTGCGCATGGTGCCGCAACCGTGCGGCACCCCTACCGCATGGA
GATAAGCATGGCCACGCAGTCCAGAGAAATCGGCATTCAAGCCAAGAACAAGCCCGGTCACTGGGTGCAA
ACGGAACGCAAAGCGCATGAGGCGTGGGCCGGGCTTATTGCGAGGAAACCCACGGCGGCAATGCTGCTGC
ATCACCTCGTGGCGCAGATGGGCCACCAGAACGCCGTGGTGGTCAGCCAGAAAACACTTTCCAAGCTCAT
CGGACGTTCTTTGCGGACGGTCCAATACGCAGTCAAGGACTTGGTGGCCGAGCGCTGGATCTCCGTCGTG
AAGCTCAACGGCCCCGGCACCGTGTCGGCCTACGTGGTCAATGACCGCGTGGCGTGGGGCCAGCCCCGCG
ACCAGTTGCGCCTGTCGGTGTTCAGTGCCGCCGTGGTGGTTGATCACGACGACCAGGACGAATCGCTGTT
GGGGCATGGCGACCTGCGCCGCATCCCGACCCTGTATCCGGGCGAGCAGCAACTACCGACCGGCCCCGGC
GAGGAGCCGCCCAGCCAGCCCGGCATTCCGGGCATGGAACCAGACCTGCCAGCCTTGACCGAAACGGAGG
AATGGGAACGGCGCGGGCAGCAGCGCCTGCCGATGCCCGATGAGCCGTGTTTTCTGGACGATGGCGAGCC
GTTGGAGCCGCCGACACGGGTAACGCTGCCGCGCCGGTAGGGCCGGCCTACGGCCAGCCTCGCAGAGCAG
GATTCCCGTTGAGCACCGCCAGGTGCGAATAAGGGACAGTGAAGAAGGAACACCCGCTCGCGGGTGGGCC
TACTTCACCTATCCTGCCCTTGTGTCTCAAAATCTCTGATGTACATTGCACAAGATAAAAATATATCATC
ATGAACAATAAAACTGTCTGCTTACATAAACAGTAATACAAGGGGTGTTATGAGCCATATTCAACGGGAA
ACGTCTTGCTCCAGGCCGCGATTAAATTCCAACATGGATGCTGATTTATATGGGTATAAATGGGCTCGCG
ATAATGTCGGGCAATCAGGTGCGACAATCTATCGATTGTATGGGAAGCCCGATGCGCCAGAGTTGTTTCT
GAAACATGGCAAAGGTAGCGTTGCCAATGATGTTACAGATGAGATGGTCAGACTAAACTGGCTGACGGAA
TTTATGCCTCTTCCGACCATCAAGCATTTTATCCGTACTCCTGATGATGCATGGTTACTCACCACTGCGA
TCCCCGGGAAAACAGCATTCCAGGTATTAGAAGAATATCCTGATTCAGGTGAAAATATTGTTGATGCGCT
GGCAGTGTTCCTGCGCCGGTTGCATTCGATTCCTGTTTGTAATTGTCCTTTTAACAGCGATCGCGTATTT
CGTCTCGCTCAGGCGCAATCACGAATGAATAACGGTTTGGTTGATGCGAGTGATTTTGATGACGAGCGTA
ATGGCTGGCCTGTTGAACAAGTCTGGAAAGAAATGCATAAGCTTTTGCCATTCTCACCGGATTCAGTCGT
CACTCATGGTGATTTCTCACTTGATAACCTTATTTTTGACGAGGGGAAATTAATAGGTTGTATTGATGTT
GGACGAGTCGGAATCGCAGACCGATACCAGGATCTTGCCATCCTATGGAACTGCCTCGGTGAGTTTTCTC
CTTCATTACAGAAACGGCTTTTTCAAAAATATGGTATTGATAATCCTGATATGAATAAATTGCAGTTTCA
TTTGATGCTCGATGAGTTTTTCTAAGGTAACTGTCAGACCAAGTTTACTCATATATACTTTAGATTGATT
TTTCGTTCCACTGAGCGTCAGACCCCAGAACTCTGTCAGACCGAGTGGAAGACAT
